Addgene plasmid #125555: nesprin TSmod 25
Purpose: Nesprin-2G force sensor with cerulean-F25-venus TSmodule
Depositing lab: Daniel Conway. Publication: Characterization of 3D Printed Stretching Devices for Imaging Force Transmission in Live-Cells. Mayer CR, Arsenovic PT, Bathula K, Denis KB, Conway DE. Cell Mol Bioeng. 2019 Jul 11;12(4):289-300. doi: 10.1007/s12195-019-00579-y. eCollection 2019 Aug. PubMed 31719915.
Backbone
  Vector backbone: pcdna 3.1
  Backbone manufacturer: Invitroogen
  Backbone size w/o insert (bp): 5400
  Total vector size (bp): 9400
  Vector type: Mammalian Expression
  Selectable markers: Gentamicin
Growth in bacteria
  Bacterial resistance: Ampicillin, 100 μg/mL
  Growth temperature: 37°C
  Growth strain: DH5alpha
  Copy number: High Copy
Gene/Insert
  Gene/Insert name: mini-nesprin-2G (alt name: SYNE2)
  Species: M. musculus (mouse)
  Insert size (bp): 4000
  Mutation: TSmod changed from mTFP to cerulean, flageliform linker shorted from 40 amino acids to 25
  Entrez Gene: Syne2 (a.k.a. 6820443O06Rik, Cpfl8, D12Ertd777e, KASH2, NUA, Nesp2g, dice, mKIAA1011)
  Promoter: CMV
  Tag / fusion protein: cerulean, venus
  Cloning method: Restriction Enzyme; 5′ cloning site HindIII (not destroyed); 3′ cloning site EcoRI (not destroyed)
  Sequencing primers: 5′ CMV forward; 3′ BGH rev
Terms and licenses: Academic/Nonprofit Terms; Industry Terms: Not Available to Industry
How to cite: nesprin TSmod 25 was a gift from Daniel Conway (Addgene plasmid # 125555 ; http://n2t.net/addgene:125555 ; RRID:Addgene_125555)
