[The description below was written by a language model from this plasmid's Addgene catalogue record and pLannotate feature annotations shown in this document.]
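Description:
nesprin TSmod 25 is a mammalian expression plasmid of about 9.4 kb built on the pcDNA3.1 backbone, encoding a FRET-based tension sensor version of mouse mini-nesprin-2G (Syne2). It is propagated in E. coli through a high-copy ColE1/pUC-type origin with ampicillin resistance from the bla gene, and it also carries an f1 origin. For selection in mammalian cells, the backbone contains an SV40 early promoter driving the neo (nptII) gene followed by an SV40 polyadenylation signal. The catalogue lists the selectable marker as "Gentamicin", which most plausibly refers to G418 (Geneticin) selection through this neomycin resistance cassette.

The insert, cloned between HindIII and EcoRI, is transcribed from the CMV enhancer/promoter and terminated by the bGH poly(A) signal; a T7 promoter sits just upstream of the coding region. The feature table shows two Syne2 fragments flanking an internal module made of mCerulean and mVenus. The roughly 75 nt gap between the two fluorescent proteins is consistent with the 25-residue flagelliform linker described in the record. Relative to the parental sensor, the donor was changed from mTFP to cerulean and the elastic linker was shortened from 40 to 25 amino acids. Because nesprin-2G is part of the LINC complex linking the actin cytoskeleton to the nuclear envelope, mechanical load across the protein should stretch the linker and reduce FRET between cerulean and venus, giving an optical readout of tension. The construct is intended for live-cell imaging of force transmission to the nucleus, and the associated publication concerns imaging of cells on stretching devices. A few short annotations, such as the HIV-1 LTR, ble and lacI fragments, appear to be incidental backbone matches rather than functional elements.
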