Features (pLannotate 1.2.2; 23 found; start..end, strand, type, name):
      1..204     +  promoter       CMV promoter: human cytomegalovirus (CMV) immediate early promoter
    200..233     +  LTR            5' LTR (truncated) (fragment): truncated 5' long terminal repeat (LTR) from HIV-1
    249..267     +  promoter       T7 promoter: promoter for bacteriophage T7 RNA polymerase
    315..1769    +  CDS            Syne2 (fragment): SYNE2_MOUSE - Experimental evidence at protein level: Swiss-Prot protein existence level 1. Multi-isomeric modular protein which forms a linking network between organelles and the actin cytoskeleton to maintain the subcellular spatial organization. As a component of the LINC (LInker of Nucleoskeleton and Cytoskeleton) complex involved in the connection between the nuclear lamina and the cytoskeleton. The nucleocytoplasmic interactions established by the LINC complex play an important role in the transmission of mechanical forces across the nuclear envelope and in nuclear movement and positioni
   1776..2492    +  CDS            mCerulean: mCerulean is a basic (constitutively fluorescent) cyan fluorescent protein published in 2005, derived from Aequorea victoria. It is reported to be a very rapidly-maturing monomer.
   2568..3284    +  CDS            mVenus: mVenus is a basic (constitutively fluorescent) yellow fluorescent protein published in 2006, derived from Aequorea victoria. It is reported to be a rapidly-maturing monomer with moderate acid sensitivity.
   3291..4340    +  CDS            Syne2 (fragment): SYNE2_MOUSE - Experimental evidence at protein level: Swiss-Prot protein existence level 1. Multi-isomeric modular protein which forms a linking network between organelles and the actin cytoskeleton to maintain the subcellular spatial organization. As a component of the LINC (LInker of Nucleoskeleton and Cytoskeleton) complex involved in the connection between the nuclear lamina and the cytoskeleton. The nucleocytoplasmic interactions established by the LINC complex play an important role in the transmission of mechanical forces across the nuclear envelope and in nuclear movement and positioni
   4426..4650    +  polyA_signal   bGH poly(A) signal: bovine growth hormone polyadenylation signal
   4654..4675    +  promoter       SV40 promoter (fragment): SV40 enhancer and early promoter
   4696..5124    +  rep_origin     f1 ori (sequence partly withheld): f1 bacteriophage origin of replication; arrow indicates direction of (+) strand synthesis
   5138..5467    +  promoter       SV40 promoter: SV40 enhancer and early promoter
   5534..6325    +  CDS            neo: KKA2_KLEPN - Also known as kan, nptII. Experimental evidence at protein level: Swiss-Prot protein existence level 1. Resistance to kanamycin, neomycin, paromomycin, ribostamycin, butirosin and gentamicin B. From Klebsiella pneumoniae.
   6349..6507    +  CDS            ble (fragment): BLE_KLEPN - Experimental evidence at protein level: Swiss-Prot protein existence level 1. Binding protein with a strong affinity to the bleomycin family of antibiotics. Binds to CL990; an antimitotic-antibiotic compound. From Klebsiella pneumoniae.
   6502..6623    +  polyA_signal   SV40 poly(A) signal: SV40 polyadenylation signal
   6696..6712    -  protein_bind   lac operator: The lac repressor binds to the lac operator to inhibit transcription in E. coli. This inhibition can be relieved by adding lactose or isopropyl-β-D-thiogalactopyranoside (IPTG). lac repressor encoded by lacI
   6720..6750    -  promoter       lac promoter: promoter for the E. coli lac operon
   6765..6786    -  protein_bind   CAP binding site: CAP binding activates transcription in the presence of cAMP. E. coli catabolite activator protein
   6799..6891    -  CDS            lacI (fragment): lac repressor; lacI; The lac repressor binds to the lac operator to inhibit transcription in E. coli. This inhibition can be relieved by adding lactose or isopropyl-β-D-thiogalactopyranoside (IPTG).
   7074..7662    -  rep_origin     ori: high-copy-number ColE1/pMB1/pBR322/pUC origin of replication
   7833..8693    -  CDS            AmpR: β-lactamase; bla; confers resistance to ampicillin, carbenicillin, and related antibiotics
   8694..8798    -  promoter       AmpR promoter: bla
   8857..8909    -  misc_feature   bom (fragment): basis of mobility region from pBR322
   9064..9443    +  enhancer       CMV enhancer: human cytomegalovirus immediate early enhancer
>Addgene plasmid #125555 | nesprin TSmod 25 | addgene full sequence | sequence record 244038 | Addgene NGS Result
GTGATGCGGTTTTGGCAGTACATCAATGGGCGTGGATAGCGGTTTGACTCACGGGGATTTCCAAGTCTCC
ACCCCATTGACGTCAATGGGAGTTTGTTTTGGCACCAAAATCAACGGGACTTTCCAAAATGTCGTAACAA
CTCCGCCCCATTGACGCAAATGGGCGGTAGGCGTGTACGGTGGGAGGTCTATATAAGCAGAGCTCTCTGG
CTAACTAGAGAACCCACTGCTTACTGGCTTATCGAAATTAATACGACTCACTATAGGGAGACCCAAGCTG
GCTAGCGTTTAAACTTAAGCTTTCTAGAGCCACCATGGCCGCTAGCCCTGTGCTGCCCACGGAAGATGGA
GAGGGTTTCTTGGGCATTGATGATCTACACTTTTCACTGCAAGCTGAGCAGGAGGACACTCAGAAGAAAA
CCTTCACCTGCTGGATAAACTCACAGCTGGCAAAGCACACACCTCCCTCAGTTGTATCTGACTTATTCGC
AGACATCAAGAAGGGGCATGTCCTCCTGGACCTGTTGGAAGTCCTCTCGGGACAGCAGTTGCCTCGGGAT
AAAGGATCTAATACATTCCAGTGCAGAATCAACATAGAACATGCCCTGACATTCCTGAAAAACAGATCTA
TCAAGCTAATAAATATCCATGTTGCTGACATTGTAGAAGGAAACCCGTCCATTATCCTTGGCCTGATCTG
GACCATCATCCTGCACTTTCATATTGAGAAGCTCGCTCAGACTCTGTCTTGCGATTACAATCAACCTTCA
CCGGAGGTTGTGAGCGTGGCTGCCTCATCTCCTACCTCAAGTCCTCCCACTAAGAAGTGCTCCAAGGCTC
AAGCTCAGGCAAGATGGCAGTGGTCTGCCAAGAAGGCTCTTCTGCAGTGGGCTCAGGAGCAGTGTGCCAG
GTCTGAGTCTGTCAATGTGACAGATTTTAAGTCAAGCTGGAGAAATGGGATGGCTTTTTTGGCTGTCATT
CATGCCTTGCGACCAGACCTGATTGACATGGACAGCATGAGGCACAGATCCAACAAAGACAATCTGAAAG
AGGCCTTCAGGATCGCAGAACATGAGCTGAAGATCCCCAAATTGCTGGAACCAGAAGATGTAGATGTCGT
GAATCCTGATGAGAAGTCCATCATGACTTACGTGGCGCAGTTCCTGAAGTATTCGAAGGATGCGCCTGGC
CCCGGGGATTCCACACAGGCCAAGGTAAGGGATGCTCTGGTCTGGCTAACTCTGCAAGAGAAGAGATTCC
AGAAGATGCTGAAGGACTCAGCAAGTGAGACCTACTGTAACAAGTATCATAGTCTGCTGTCATTTATGGA
GTCACTGAATGAAGAAAAGGAATCCTTCATTGATGTCCTGTCACTGAAAGGGAGGATGGGAGAGCTGAAT
GAAGATGAATCACGGCTGAGACAAGGCTGGACCAGCCTCATGCACCAGGTCGCTGCGTGGAGAGCCCAAC
TGGATGACGCCTTGCCTTCACCGCTCAAAGAGACCGAAGCGTGGCTGAAGGACATAGAGGGTGTTGTGCA
AGAAGGGGTGCCGACCTCCCAGAGTTACTCTGAAGCCAGGACTCTGATCCAAGGGAAACTATCTTCATTC
AAGAGTCTGATGGGCAGCTTTGACTATCATTCGGATGTTCTCATGGCCTTTCAATCCAATGCCGAGAAGA
GCCTGCCAGCTGTGCCTCCTGTTAAACTGGAGGAGATGACAAGACGAATCAACAACGTTTTGGGTAAAAA
CTTCATCCCACTCCTGGAGCTCGAGATGGTGAGCAAGGGCGAGGAGCTGTTCACCGGGGTGGTGCCCATC
CTGGTCGAGCTGGACGGCGACGTAAACGGCCACAAGTTCAGCGTGTCCGGCGAGGGCGAGGGCGATGCCA
CCTACGGCAAGCTGACCCTGAAGTTCATCTGCACCACCGGCAAGCTGCCCGTGCCCTGGCCCACCCTCGT
GACCACCCTGACCTGGGGCGTGCAGTGCTTCGCCCGCTACCCCGACCACATGAAGCAGCACGACTTCTTC
AAGTCCGCCATGCCCGAAGGCTACGTCCAGGAGCGCACCATCTTCTTCAAGGACGACGGCAACTACAAGA
CCCGCGCCGAGGTGAAGTTCGAGGGCGACACCCTGGTGAACCGCATCGAGCTGAAGGGCATCGACTTCAA
GGAGGACGGCAACATCCTGGGGCACAAGCTGGAGTACAACGCCATCAGCGACAACGTCTATATCACCGCC
GACAAGCAGAAGAACGGCATCAAGGCCAACTTCAAGATCCGCCACAACATCGAGGACGGCAGCGTGCAGC
TCGCCGACCACTACCAGCAGAACACCCCCATCGGCGACGGCCCCGTGCTGCTGCCCGACAACCACTACCT
GAGCACCCAGTCCAAGCTGAGCAAAGACCCCAACGAGAAGCGCGATCACATGGTCCTGCTGGAGTTCGTG
ACCGCCGCCGGGATCACTCTCGGCATGGACGAGCTGTACAAGGGGCCAGGTGGTGCAGGGCCCGGTGGTG
CAGGTCCAGGTGGTGCAGGTCCAGGTGGTGCAGGTCCAGGTGGTGCTATGGTGAGCAAGGGCGAGGAGCT
GTTCACCGGGGTGGTGCCCATCCTGGTCGAGCTGGACGGCGACGTAAACGGCCACAAGTTCAGCGTGTCC
GGCGAGGGCGAGGGCGATGCCACCTACGGCAAGCTGACCCTGAAGCTGATCTGCACCACCGGCAAGCTGC
CCGTGCCCTGGCCCACCCTCGTGACCACCCTGGGCTACGGCCTGCAGTGCTTCGCCCGCTACCCCGACCA
CATGAAGCAGCACGACTTCTTCAAGTCCGCCATGCCCGAAGGCTACGTCCAGGAGCGCACCATCTTCTTC
AAGGACGACGGCAACTACAAGACCCGCGCCGAGGTGAAGTTCGAGGGCGACACCCTGGTGAACCGCATCG
AGCTGAAGGGCATCGACTTCAAGGAGGACGGCAACATCCTGGGGCACAAGCTGGAGTACAACTACAACAG
CCACAACGTCTATATCACCGCCGACAAGCAGAAGAACGGCATCAAGGCCAACTTCAAGATCCGCCACAAC
ATCGAGGACGGCGGCGTGCAGCTCGCCGACCACTACCAGCAGAACACCCCCATCGGCGACGGCCCCGTGC
TGCTGCCCGACAACCACTACCTGAGCTACCAGTCCAAACTGAGCAAAGACCCCAACGAGAAGCGCGATCA
CATGGTCCTGCTGGAGTTCGTGACCGCCGCCGGGATCACTCTCGGCATGGACGAGCTGTACAAGGCGGCC
GCGCAGGAGCTTCACAGCAAGCTCAGGCTCAAACAGACCGTGCAGCAGCTCAAGTCTGACATCGGCAGCA
TCGCTGCTTGGCTTGGGAAAACTGAGGCCGAGCTGGAAGCTCTGAAGTTGGCCGAGCCTCCCTCTGACAT
CCAGGAAATAGCGCTCAGGGTGAAGAGACTGCAAGAGATACTAAAAGCCTTCGATACCTACAAGGCCTTG
ATGGTCTCCGTCAATGTGAGCCACAAGGAATATCTGCCAAGCCAGAGCCCCGAAGCCACAGAACTCCAAA
ATAGACTCCATCAGCTGAGCCTGTCCTGGGACTCGGTCCAGGGCGTATTGGACAGCTGGCGAGGAGACTT
ACGGCAGTCACTCATGCAGTGCCAGGACTTTCACCAGCTGAGTCAAGACTTGCTCCTGTGGCTAGCGACA
GCAGAGAGCCGCAGGCAGAAGGCGCATGTCACCAGCCCAGAGGCCGACCGCCAGGTCCTCCTGGAGTGTC
AGAAAGACCTAATGCGCCTAGAAAAGGAGTTGGTAGCCCGTCAGCCTCAAGTCAGCTCCTTGCGGGAGAT
TTCCTCCAGCCTTCTGGTGAAGGGGCAAGGAGAAGACTACATTGAGGCCGAAGAGAAGGTCCACGTGATC
GAGAAGAAACTCAAGCAACTGCAAGAGCAAGTGGCTCAAGATCTGATGTCCTTGCAGAGAAGCCTGGATC
CGGATGCTTCTCTAACCAGCTTTGATGAGGTGGACTCAGGAGAACAGCTCCCAGCAGCCTTTGCAAAGAG
TCCAAGGCCCCGCTGGACCTTCTTGGAAGAGGAAGAGGAGGAGGAGGAGACAGACAGCAGGATGCCCCAC
CTCGACAGCCCCGGCAGCTCCCAGCCGAGACGCTCCTTCCTCTCAAGGGTGATCAGGGCAGCGCTACCGT
TGCAGCTGCTTCTGCTGCTGCTGCTGCTCCTGGCCTGCCTGCTACCTGCCTCTGAAGATGACTACAGCTG
CACCCAGGCCAACAACTTTGCCCGATCCTTCTACCCCATGCTGCGGTACACCAACGGGCCACCTCCCACC
TAGACCGGTGAATTCTGCAGATATCCAGCACAGTGGCGGCCGCTCGAGTCTAGAGGGCCCGTTTAAACCC
GCTGATCAGCCTCGACTGTGCCTTCTAGTTGCCAGCCATCTGTTGTTTGCCCCTCCCCCGTGCCTTCCTT
GACCCTGGAAGGTGCCACTCCCACTGTCCTTTCCTAATAAAATGAGGAAATTGCATCGCATTGTCTGAGT
AGGTGTCATTCTATTCTGGGGGGTGGGGTGGGGCAGGACAGCAAGGGGGAGGATTGGGAAGACAATAGCA
GGCATGCTGGGGATGCGGTGGGCTCTATGGCTTCTGAGGCGGAAAGAACCAGCTGGGGCTCTAGGGGGTA
TCCCC
[124 nt withheld, positions 4696-4819]
C
[91 nt withheld, positions 4821-4911]
A
[49 nt withheld, positions 4913-4961]
CCTTTGACGTTGGAGTCCACGTTCTTT
[37 nt withheld, positions 4989-5025]
ACCCTATCTCGGTCTATTCTTTTGATTTATAAGGGATTTTGCCGATTTCGGCCTATTGGTTAAAAAATGA
GCTGATTTAACAAAAATTTAACGCGAATTAATTCTGTGGAATGTGTGTCAGTTAGGGTGTGGAAAGTCCC
CAGGCTCCCCAGCAGGCAGAAGTATGCAAAGCATGCATCTCAATTAGTCAGCAACCAGGTGTGGAAAGTC
CCCAGGCTCCCCAGCAGGCAGAAGTATGCAAAGCATGCATCTCAATTAGTCAGCAACCATAGTCCCGCCC
CTAACTCCGCCCATCCCGCCCCTAACTCCGCCCAGTTCCGCCCATTCTCCGCCCCATGGCTGACTAATTT
TTTTTATTTATGCAGAGGCCGAGGCCGCCTCTGCCTCTGAGCTATTCCAGAAGTAGTGAGGAGGCTTTTT
TGGAGGCCTAGGCTTTTGCAAAAAGCTCCCGGGAGCTTGTATATCCATTTTCGGATCTGATCAAGAGACA
GGATGAGGATCGTTTCGCATGATTGAACAAGATGGATTGCACGCAGGTTCTCCGGCCGCTTGGGTGGAGA
GGCTATTCGGCTATGACTGGGCACAACAGACAATCGGCTGCTCTGATGCCGCCGTGTTCCGGCTGTCAGC
GCAGGGGCGCCCGGTTCTTTTTGTCAAGACCGACCTGTCCGGTGCCCTGAATGAACTGCAGGACGAGGCA
GCGCGGCTATCGTGGCTGGCCACGACGGGCGTTCCTTGCGCAGCTGTGCTCGACGTTGTCACTGAAGCGG
GAAGGGACTGGCTGCTATTGGGCGAAGTGCCGGGGCAGGATCTCCTGTCATCTCACCTTGCTCCTGCCGA
GAAAGTATCCATCATGGCTGATGCAATGCGGCGGCTGCATACGCTTGATCCGGCTACCTGCCCATTCGAC
CACCAAGCGAAACATCGCATCGAGCGAGCACGTACTCGGATGGAAGCCGGTCTTGTCGATCAGGATGATC
TGGACGAAGAGCATCAGGGGCTCGCGCCAGCCGAACTGTTCGCCAGGCTCAAGGCGCGCATGCCCGACGG
CGAGGATCTCGTCGTGACCCATGGCGATGCCTGCTTGCCGAATATCATGGTGGAAAATGGCCGCTTTTCT
GGATTCATCGACTGTGGCCGGCTGGGTGTGGCGGACCGCTATCAGGACATAGCGTTGGCTACCCGTGATA
TTGCTGAAGAGCTTGGCGGCGAATGGGCTGACCGCTTCCTCGTGCTTTACGGTATCGCCGCTCCCGATTC
GCAGCGCATCGCCTTCTATCGCCTTCTTGACGAGTTCTTCTGAGCGGGACTCTGGGGTTCGAAATGACCG
ACCAAGCGACGCCCAACCTGCCATCACGAGATTTCGATTCCACCGCCGCCTTCTATGAAAGGTTGGGCTT
CGGAATCGTTTTCCGGGACGCCGGCTGGATGATCCTCCAGCGCGGGGATCTCATGCTGGAGTTCTTCGCC
CACCCCAACTTGTTTATTGCAGCTTATAATGGTTACAAATAAAGCAATAGCATCACAAATTTCACAAATA
AAGCATTTTTTTCACTGCATTCTAGTTGTGGTTTGTCCAAACTCATCAATGTATCTTATCATGTCTGTAT
ACCGTCGACCTCTAGCTAGAGCTTGGCGTAATCATGGTCATAGCTGTTTCCTGTGTGAAATTGTTATCCG
CTCACAATTCCACACAACATACGAGCCGGAAGCATAAAGTGTAAAGCCTGGGGTGCCTAATGAGTGAGCT
AACTCACATTAATTGCGTTGCGCTCACTGCCCGCTTTCCAGTCGGGAAACCTGTCGTGCCAGCTGCATTA
ATGAATCGGCCAACGCGCGGGGAGAGGCGGTTTGCGTATTGGGCGCTCTTCCGCTTCCTCGCTCACTGAC
TCGCTGCGCTCGGTCGTTCGGCTGCGGCGAGCGGTATCAGCTCACTCAAAGGCGGTAATACGGTTATCCA
CAGAATCAGGGGATAACGCAGGAAAGAACATGTGAGCAAAAGGCCAGCAAAAGGCCAGGAACCGTAAAAA
GGCCGCGTTGCTGGCGTTTTTCCATAGGCTCCGCCCCCCTGACGAGCATCACAAAAATCGACGCTCAAGT
CAGAGGTGGCGAAACCCGACAGGACTATAAAGATACCAGGCGTTTCCCCCTGGAAGCTCCCTCGTGCGCT
CTCCTGTTCCGACCCTGCCGCTTACCGGATACCTGTCCGCCTTTCTCCCTTCGGGAAGCGTGGCGCTTTC
TCATAGCTCACGCTGTAGGTATCTCAGTTCGGTGTAGGTCGTTCGCTCCAAGCTGGGCTGTGTGCACGAA
CCCCCCGTTCAGCCCGACCGCTGCGCCTTATCCGGTAACTATCGTCTTGAGTCCAACCCGGTAAGACACG
ACTTATCGCCACTGGCAGCAGCCACTGGTAACAGGATTAGCAGAGCGAGGTATGTAGGCGGTGCTACAGA
GTTCTTGAAGTGGTGGCCTAACTACGGCTACACTAGAAGAACAGTATTTGGTATCTGCGCTCTGCTGAAG
CCAGTTACCTTCGGAAAAAGAGTTGGTAGCTCTTGATCCGGCAAACAAACCACCGCTGGTAGCGGTGGTT
TTTTTGTTTGCAAGCAGCAGATTACGCGCAGAAAAAAAGGATCTCAAGAAGATCCTTTGATCTTTTCTAC
GGGGTCTGACGCTCAGTGGAACGAAAACTCACGTTAAGGGATTTTGGTCATGAGATTATCAAAAAGGATC
TTCACCTAGATCCTTTTAAATTAAAAATGAAGTTTTAAATCAATCTAAAGTATATATGAGTAAACTTGGT
CTGACAGTTACCAATGCTTAATCAGTGAGGCACCTATCTCAGCGATCTGTCTATTTCGTTCATCCATAGT
TGCCTGACTCCCCGTCGTGTAGATAACTACGATACGGGAGGGCTTACCATCTGGCCCCAGTGCTGCAATG
ATACCGCGAGACCCACGCTCACCGGCTCCAGATTTATCAGCAATAAACCAGCCAGCCGGAAGGGCCGAGC
GCAGAAGTGGTCCTGCAACTTTATCCGCCTCCATCCAGTCTATTAATTGTTGCCGGGAAGCTAGAGTAAG
TAGTTCGCCAGTTAATAGTTTGCGCAACGTTGTTGCCATTGCTACAGGCATCGTGGTGTCACGCTCGTCG
TTTGGTATGGCTTCATTCAGCTCCGGTTCCCAACGATCAAGGCGAGTTACATGATCCCCCATGTTGTGCA
AAAAAGCGGTTAGCTCCTTCGGTCCTCCGATCGTTGTCAGAAGTAAGTTGGCCGCAGTGTTATCACTCAT
GGTTATGGCAGCACTGCATAATTCTCTTACTGTCATGCCATCCGTAAGATGCTTTTCTGTGACTGGTGAG
TACTCAACCAAGTCATTCTGAGAATAGTGTATGCGGCGACCGAGTTGCTCTTGCCCGGCGTCAATACGGG
ATAATACCGCGCCACATAGCAGAACTTTAAAAGTGCTCATCATTGGAAAACGTTCTTCGGGGCGAAAACT
CTCAAGGATCTTACCGCTGTTGAGATCCAGTTCGATGTAACCCACTCGTGCACCCAACTGATCTTCAGCA
TCTTTTACTTTCACCAGCGTTTCTGGGTGAGCAAAAACAGGAAGGCAAAATGCCGCAAAAAAGGGAATAA
GGGCGACACGGAAATGTTGAATACTCATACTCTTCCTTTTTCAATATTATTGAAGCATTTATCAGGGTTA
TTGTCTCATGAGCGGATACATATTTGAATGTATTTAGAAAAATAAACAAATAGGGGTTCCGCGCACATTT
CCCCGAAAAGTGCCACCTGACGTCGACGGATCGGGAGATCTCCCGATCCCCTATGGTGCACTCTCAGTAC
AATCTGCTCTGATGCCGCATAGTTAAGCCAGTATCTGCTCCCTGCTTGTGTGTTGGAGGTCGCTGAGTAG
TGCGCGAGCAAAATTTAAGCTACAACAAGGCAAGGCTTGACCGACAATTGCATGAAGAATCTGCTTAGGG
TTAGGCGTTTTGCGCTGCTTCGCGATGTACGGGCCAGATATACGCGTTGACATTGATTATTGACTAGTTA
TTAATAGTAATCAATTACGGGGTCATTAGTTCATAGCCCATATATGGAGTTCCGCGTTACATAACTTACG
GTAAATGGCCCGCCTGGCTGACCGCCCAACGACCCCCGCCCATTGACGTCAATAATGACGTATGTTCCCA
TAGTAACGCCAATAGGGACTTTCCATTGACGTCAATGGGTGGAGTATTTACGGTAAACTGCCCACTTGGC
AGTACATCAAGTGTATCATATGCCAAGTACGCCCCCTATTGACGTCAATGACGGTAAATGGCCCGCCTGG
CATTATGCCCAGTACATGACCTTATGGGACTTTCCTACTTGGCAGTACATCTACGTATTAGTCATCGCTA
TTACCATG
